Addgene plasmid #72668: pLicC-MBP-APETx2
Purpose: Periplasmic expression of APETx2 in E.coli
Depositing lab: Glenn King. Depositing organization: University of Queensland, Institute for Molecular Bioscience. Publication: Functional expression in Escherichia coli of the disulfide-rich sea anemone peptide APETx2, a potent blocker of acid-sensing ion channel 3. Anangi R, Rash LD, Mobli M, King GF. Mar Drugs. 2012 Jul;10(7):1605-18. doi: 10.3390/md10071605. Epub 2012 Jul 23. PubMed 22851929.
Backbone
  Vector backbone: pLicC-MBP
  Backbone manufacturer: Geneart (Invitrogen)
  Total vector size (bp): 6554
  Vector type: Bacterial Expression
Growth in bacteria
  Bacterial resistance: Ampicillin, 100 μg/mL
  Growth temperature: 37°C
  Growth strain: DH5alpha
  Copy number: Unknown
Gene/Insert
  Gene/Insert name: APETx2
  Species: Sea anemone
  Insert size (bp): 200
  Promoter: T7
  Tag / fusion protein: MalE signal sequence for periplasmic export (N terminal on backbone); His tag (N terminal on backbone); MBP (N terminal on backbone); TEV site (N terminal on backbone)
  Cloning method: Restriction Enzyme; 5′ cloning site EcoRV/KpnI (not destroyed); 3′ cloning site SacI/SalI/HindIII/NotI (not destroyed)
  Sequencing primers: 5′ T7; 3′ T7 terminal
Resource information
  A portion of this plasmid was derived from a plasmid made by: Purchased from Genart
Terms and licenses: Academic/Nonprofit Terms; Industry Terms: Not Available to Industry
How to cite: pLicC-MBP-APETx2 was a gift from Glenn King (Addgene plasmid # 72668 ; http://n2t.net/addgene:72668 ; RRID:Addgene_72668)
