[The description below was written by a language model from this plasmid's Addgene catalogue record and pLannotate feature annotations shown in this document.]
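Description:
pLicC-MBP-APETx2 is a 6,554 bp bacterial expression plasmid built on the pLicC-MBP backbone for periplasmic production in E. coli of APETx2, a disulfide-rich sea anemone peptide that potently blocks acid-sensing ion channel 3 (ASIC3). It is maintained through a ColE1/pMB1-type origin accompanied by the pBR322 bom region and the rop gene, which moderates copy number (the record lists copy number as unknown). Selection is by ampicillin through β-lactamase driven by its own promoter. The annotation also detects a fragment of the f1 origin and two remnants of a tetracycline resistance gene, which are backbone leftovers rather than functional markers.

The expression cassette uses a T7 promoter followed by a lac operator and the T7 gene 10 ribosome binding site. A plasmid-borne lacI gene supplies repressor, so transcription is IPTG-inducible in hosts that provide T7 RNA polymerase. The open reading frame begins with the MalE signal sequence and maltose-binding protein. According to the catalogue it also carries an N-terminal His tag, although the feature table does not annotate this separately. A TEV protease site follows, placed directly before the roughly 200 bp APETx2 insert. Export to the periplasm places the fusion in an oxidising environment that favours correct disulfide bond formation. MBP aids solubility, the His tag allows affinity capture, and TEV cleavage releases the toxin from its carrier. A His-tag fragment and a short T7 gene 10-derived tag fragment are annotated downstream of the insert, before the T7 terminator. The record does not indicate whether these are translated, and they may be vector remnants lying beyond the insert's stop codon. Multiple retained restriction sites flank the insert, so other peptides could be swapped in.
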