Features (pLannotate 1.2.2; 21 found; start..end, strand, type, name):
     12..242     +  rep_origin     f1 ori (fragment) (sequence partly withheld): f1 bacteriophage origin of replication; arrow indicates direction of (+) strand synthesis
    285..388     +  promoter       AmpR promoter: bla
    389..1249    +  CDS            AmpR: β-lactamase; bla; confers resistance to ampicillin, carbenicillin, and related antibiotics
   1420..2008    +  rep_origin     ori: high-copy-number ColE1/pMB1/pBR322/pUC origin of replication
   2194..2336    -  misc_feature   bom: basis of mobility region from pBR322
   2438..2629    -  CDS            rop: Rop protein, which maintains plasmids at low copy number; rop
   2646..3026    +  CDS            YPB1_ECOLX: Protein predicted: Swiss-Prot protein existence level 4. From Escherichia coli.
   3098..3389    -  CDS            TcR (fragment): tetracycline efflux protein; tet; confers resistance to tetracycline
   3404..3425    -  protein_bind   CAP binding site: CAP binding activates transcription in the presence of cAMP. E. coli catabolite activator protein
   3438..4520    -  CDS            lacI: lac repressor; lacI; The lac repressor binds to the lac operator to inhibit transcription in E. coli. This inhibition can be relieved by adding lactose or isopropyl-β-D-thiogalactopyranoside (IPTG).
   4521..4598    -  promoter       lacI promoter: lacI
   4606..4885    -  CDS            TcR (fragment): tetracycline efflux protein; tet; confers resistance to tetracycline
   4911..4929    +  promoter       T7 promoter: promoter for bacteriophage T7 RNA polymerase
   4930..4954    +  protein_bind   lac operator: The lac repressor binds to the lac operator to inhibit transcription in E. coli. This inhibition can be relieved by adding lactose or isopropyl-β-D-thiogalactopyranoside (IPTG). lac repressor encoded by lacI
   4969..4991    +  RBS            RBS: efficient ribosome binding site from bacteriophage T7 gene 10 (Olins and Rangwala, 1989)
   4999..6192    +  CDS            MBP: maltose binding protein from E. coli; malE; This gene encodes a signal sequence that can direct MBP to the bacterial periplasm.
   6214..6234    +  CDS            TEV site: tobacco etch virus (TEV) protease recognition and cleavage site
   6232..6357    +  CDS            BDS2_ANTEL: Experimental evidence at protein level: Swiss-Prot protein existence level 1. This toxin potently blocks acid-sensing ion channel ASIC3 homotrimers and heterotrimers containing ASIC3 (composed with isoforms of ASIC1 and ASIC2) (PubMed:15044953). It also weakly inhibits potassium channels, and sodium channels (PubMed:15044953, PubMed:21943094, PubMed:22972919, PubMed:25337890). On homomeric ASIC3, this protein shows IC(50)=57-87 nM on rat, 37.3 nM on mouse and 175 nM on human channels (PubMed:15044953, PubMed:18923424, PubMed:19306891, PubMed:20813121, PubMed:21943094, PubMed:22851922, PubMed:2
   6398..6415    +  CDS            9xHis (fragment): 9xHis affinity tag
   6425..6474    +  CDS            SET1 (fragment): solubility-enhancement tag derived from T7 phage gene 10B
   6482..6529    +  terminator     T7 terminator: transcription terminator for bacteriophage T7 RNA polymerase
>Addgene plasmid #72668 | pLicC-MBP-APETx2 | depositor full sequence | sequence record 133184 | pLicC-MBP-APETx2 sequence 6554 bps
TGGCGAATGGG
[124 nt withheld, positions 12-135]
C
[91 nt withheld, positions 137-227]
AGGGTGATGGTTCACATTAACGCTTACAATTTAGGTGGCACTTTTCGGGGAAATGTGCGCGGAACCCCTA
TTTGTTTATTTTTCTAAATACATTCAAATATGTATCCGCTCATGAGACAATAACCCTGATAAATGCTTCA
ATAATTTGAAAAAGGAAGAGTATGAGTATTCAACATTTCCGTGTCGCCCTTATTCCCTTTTTTGCGGCAT
TTTGCCTTCCTGTTTTTGCTCACCCAGAAACGCTGGTGAAAGTAAAAGATGCTGAAGATCAGTTGGGTGC
ACGAGTGGGTTACATCGAACTGGATCTCAACAGCGGTAAGATCCTTGAGAGTTTTCGCCCCGAAGAACGT
TTTCCAATGATGAGCACTTTTAAAGTTCTGCTATGTGGCGCGGTATTATCCCGTATTGACGCCGGGCAAG
AGCAACTCGGTCGCCGCATACACTATTCTCAGAATGACTTGGTTGAGTACTCACCAGTCACAGAAAAGCA
TCTTACGGATGGCATGACAGTAAGAGAATTATGCAGTGCTGCCATAACCATGAGTGATAACACTGCGGCC
AACTTACTTCTGACAACGATCGGAGGACCGAAGGAGCTAACCGCTTTTTTGCACAACATGGGGGATCATG
TAACTCGCCTTGATCGTTGGGAACCGGAGCTGAATGAAGCCATACCAAACGACGAGCGTGACACCACGAT
GCCTGCAGCAATGGCAACAACGTTGCGCAAACTATTAACTGGCGAACTACTTACTCTAGCTTCCCGGCAA
CAATTAATAGACTGGATGGAGGCGGATAAAGTTGCAGGACCACTTCTGCGCTCGGCCCTTCCGGCTGGCT
GGTTTATTGCTGATAAATCTGGAGCCGGTGAGCGTGGGTCTCGCGGTATCATTGCAGCACTGGGGCCAGA
TGGTAAGCCCTCCCGTATCGTAGTTATCTACACGACGGGGAGTCAGGCAACTATGGATGAACGAAATAGA
CAGATCGCTGAGATAGGTGCCTCACTGATTAAGCATTGGTAACTGTCAGACCAAGTTTACTCATATATAC
TTTAGATTGATTTAAAACTTCATTTTTAATTTAAAAGGATCTAGGTGAAGATCCTTTTTGATAATCTCAT
GACCAAAATCCCTTAACGTGAGTTTTCGTTCCACTGAGCGTCAGACCCCGTAGAAAAGATCAAAGGATCT
TCTTGAGATCCTTTTTTTCTGCGCGTAATCTGCTGCTTGCAAACAAAAAAACCACCGCTACCAGCGGTGG
TTTGTTTGCCGGATCAAGAGCTACCAACTCTTTTTCCGAAGGTAACTGGCTTCAGCAGAGCGCAGATACC
AAATACTGTCCTTCTAGTGTAGCCGTAGTTAGGCCACCACTTCAAGAACTCTGTAGCACCGCCTACATAC
CTCGCTCTGCTAATCCTGTTACCAGTGGCTGCTGCCAGTGGCGATAAGTCGTGTCTTACCGGGTTGGACT
CAAGACGATAGTTACCGGATAAGGCGCAGCGGTCGGGCTGAACGGGGGGTTCGTGCACACAGCCCAGCTT
GGAGCGAACGACCTACACCGAACTGAGATACCTACAGCGTGAGCTATGAGAAAGCGCCACGCTTCCCGAA
GGGAGAAAGGCGGACAGGTATCCGGTAAGCGGCAGGGTCGGAACAGGAGAGCGCACGAGGGAGCTTCCAG
GGGGAAACGCCTGGTATCTTTATAGTCCTGTCGGGTTTCGCCACCTCTGACTTGAGCGTCGATTTTTGTG
ATGCTCGTCAGGGGGGCGGAGCCTATGGAAAAACGCCAGCAACGCGGCCTTTTTACGGTTCCTGGCCTTT
TGCTGGCCTTTTGCTCACATGTTCTTTCCTGCGTTATCCCCTGATTCTGTGGATAACCGTATTACCGCCT
TTGAGTGAGCTGATACCGCTCGCCGCAGCCGAACGACCGAGCGCAGCGAGTCAGTGAGCGAGGAAGCGGA
AGAGCGCCTGATGCGGTATTTTCTCCTTACGCATCTGTGCGGTATTTCACACCGCATATATGGTGCACTC
TCAGTACAATCTGCTCTGATGCCGCATAGTTAAGCCAGTATACACTCCGCTATCGCTACGTGACTGGGTC
ATGGCTGCGCCCCGACACCCGCCAACACCCGCTGACGCGCCCTGACGGGCTTGTCTGCTCCCGGCATCCG
CTTACAGACAAGCTGTGACCGTCTCCGGGAGCTGCATGTGTCAGAGGTTTTCACCGTCATCACCGAAACG
CGCGAGGCAGCTGCGGTAAAGCTCATCAGCGTGGTCGTGAAGCGATTCACAGATGTCTGCCTGTTCATCC
GCGTCCAGCTCGTTGAGTTTCTCCAGAAGCGTTAATGTCTGGCTTCTGATAAAGCGGGCCATGTTAAGGG
CGGTTTTTTCCTGTTTGGTCACTGATGCCTCCGTGTAAGGGGGATTTCTGTTCATGGGGGTAATGATACC
GATGAAACGAGAGAGGATGCTCACGATACGGGTTACTGATGATGAACATGCCCGGTTACTGGAACGTTGT
GAGGGTAAACAACTGGCGGTATGGATGCGGCGGGACCAGAGAAAAATCACTCAGGGTCAATGCCAGCGCT
TCGTTAATACAGATGTAGGTGTTCCACAGGGTAGCCAGCAGCATCCTGCGATGCAGATCCGGAACATAAT
GGTGCAGGGCGCTGACTTCCGCGTTTCCAGACTTTACGAAACACGGAAACCGAAGACCATTCATGTTGTT
GCTCAGGTCGCAGACGTTTTGCAGCAGCAGTCGCTTCACGTTCGCTCGCGTATCGGTGATTCATTCTGCT
AACCAGTAAGGCAACCCCGCCAGCCTAGCCGGGTCCTCAACGACAGGAGCACGATCATGCGCACCCGTGG
GGCCGCCATGCCGGCGATAATGGCCTGCTTCTCGCCGAAACGTTTGGTGGCGGGACCAGTGACGAAGGCT
TGAGCGAGGGCGTGCAAGATTCCGAATACCGCAAGCGACAGGCCGATCATCGTCGCGCTCCAGCGAAAGC
GGTCCTCGCCGAAAATGACCCAGAGCGCTGCCGGCACCTGTCCTACGAGTTGCATGATAAAGAAGACAGT
CATAAGTGCGGCGACGATAGTCATGCCCCGCGCCCACCGGAAGGAGCTGACTGGGTTGAAGGCTCTCAAG
GGCATCGGTCGAGATCCCGGTGCCTAATGAGTGAGCTAACTTACATTAATTGCGTTGCGCTCACTGCCCG
CTTTCCAGTCGGGAAACCTGTCGTGCCAGCTGCATTAATGAATCGGCCAACGCGCGGGGAGAGGCGGTTT
GCGTATTGGGCGCCAGGGTGGTTTTTCTTTTCACCAGTGAGACGGGCAACAGCTGATTGCCCTTCACCGC
CTGGCCCTGAGAGAGTTGCAGCAAGCGGTCCACGCTGGTTTGCCCCAGCAGGCGAAAATCCTGTTTGATG
GTGGTTAACGGCGGGATATAACATGAGCTGTCTTCGGTATCGTCGTATCCCACTACCGAGATATCCGCAC
CAACGCGCAGCCCGGACTCGGTAATGGCGCGCATTGCGCCCAGCGCCATCTGATCGTTGGCAACCAGCAT
CGCAGTGGGAACGATGCCCTCATTCAGCATTTGCATGGTTTGTTGAAAACCGGACATGGCACTCCAGTCG
CCTTCCCGTTCCGCTATCGGCTGAATTTGATTGCGAGTGAGATATTTATGCCAGCCAGCCAGACGCAGAC
GCGCCGAGACAGAACTTAATGGGCCCGCTAACAGCGCGATTTGCTGGTGACCCAATGCGACCAGATGCTC
CACGCCCAGTCGCGTACCGTCTTCATGGGAGAAAATAATACTGTTGATGGGTGTCTGGTCAGAGACATCA
AGAAATAACGCCGGAACATTAGTGCAGGCAGCTTCCACAGCAATGGCATCCTGGTCATCCAGCGGATAGT
TAATGATCAGCCCACTGACGCGTTGCGCGAGAAGATTGTGCACCGCCGCTTTACAGGCTTCGACGCCGCT
TCGTTCTACCATCGACACCACCACGCTGGCACCCAGTTGATCGGCGCGAGATTTAATCGCCGCGACAATT
TGCGACGGCGCGTGCAGGGCCAGACTGGAGGTGGCAACGCCAATCAGCAACGACTGTTTGCCCGCCAGTT
GTTGTGCCACGCGGTTGGGAATGTAATTCAGCTCCGCCATCGCCGCTTCCACTTTTTCCCGCGTTTTCGC
AGAAACGTGGCTGGCCTGGTTCACCACGCGGGAAACGGTCTGATAAGAGACACCGGCATACTCTGCGACA
TCGTATAACGTTACTGGTTTCACATTCACCACCCTGAATTGACTCTCTTCCGGGCGCTATCATGCCATAC
CGCGAAAGGTTTTGCGCCATTCGATGGTGTCCGGGATCTCGACGCTCTCCCTTATGCGACTCCTGCATTA
GGAAGCAGCCCAGTAGTAGGTTGAGGCCGTTGAGCACCGCCGCCGCAAGGAATGGTGCATGCAAGGAGAT
GGCGCCCAACAGTCCCCCGGCCACGGGGCCTGCCACCATACCCACGCCGAAACAAGCGCTCATGAGCCCG
AAGTGGCGAGCCCGATCTTCCCCATCGGTGATGTCGGCGATATAGGCGCCAGCAACCGCACCTGTGGCGC
CGGTGATGCCGGCCACGATGCGTCCGGCGTAGAGGATCGAGATCGATCTCGATCCCGCGAAATTAATACG
ACTCACTATAGGGGAATTGTGAGCGGATAACAATTCCCCTCTAGAAATAATTTTGTTTAACTTTAAGAAG
GAGATATACATATGAAAATAAAAACAGGTGCACGCATCCTCGCATTATCCGCATTAACGACGATGATGTT
TTCCGCCTCGGCTCTCGCCAAAATCCATCACCATCACCATCACGAAGAAGGTAAACTGGTAATCTGGATT
AACGGCGATAAAGGCTATAACGGTCTCGCTGAAGTCGGTAAGAAATTCGAGAAAGATACCGGAATTAAAG
TCACCGTTGAGCATCCGGATAAACTGGAAGAGAAATTCCCACAGGTTGCGGCAACTGGCGATGGCCCTGA
CATTATCTTCTGGGCACACGACCGCTTTGGTGGCTACGCTCAATCTGGCCTGTTGGCTGAAATCACCCCG
GACAAAGCGTTCCAGGACAAGCTGTATCCGTTTACCTGGGATGCCGTACGTTACAACGGCAAGCTGATTG
CTTACCCGATCGCTGTTGAAGCGTTATCGCTGATTTATAACAAAGATCTGCTGCCGAACCCGCCAAAAAC
CTGGGAAGAGATCCCGGCGCTGGATAAAGAACTGAAAGCGAAAGGTAAGAGCGCGCTGATGTTCAACCTG
CAAGAACCGTACTTCACCTGGCCGCTGATTGCTGCTGACGGGGGTTATGCGTTCAAGTATGAAAACGGCA
AGTACGACATTAAAGACGTGGGCGTGGATAACGCTGGCGCGAAAGCGGGTCTGACCTTCCTGGTTGACCT
GATTAAAAACAAACACATGAATGCAGACACCGATTACTCCATCGCAGAAGCTGCCTTTAATAAAGGCGAA
ACAGCGATGACCATCAACGGCCCGTGGGCATGGTCCAACATCGACACCAGCAAAGTGAATTATGGTGTAA
CGGTACTGCCGACCTTCAAGGGTCAACCATCCAAACCGTTCGTTGGCGTGCTGAGCGCAGGTATTAACGC
CGCCAGTCCGAACAAAGAGCTGGCAAAAGAGTTCCTCGAAAACTATCTGCTGACTGATGAAGGTCTGGAA
GCGGTTAATAAAGACAAACCGCTGGGTGCCGTAGCGCTGAAGTCTTACGAGGAAGAGTTGGCGAAAGATC
CACGTATTGCCGCCACCATGGAAAACGCCCAGAAAGGTGAAATCATGCCGAACATCCCGCAGATGTCCGC
TTTCTGGTATGCCGTGCGTACTGCGGTGATCAACGCCGCCAGCGGTCGTCAGACTGTCGATGAAGCCCTG
AAAGACGCGCAGACTGATTACGATATCCCAGGTACCGAAAATCTGTATTTTCAGGGCACCGCATGTAGCT
GTGGTAATAGCAAAGGCATTTATTGGTTTTATCGTCCGAGCTGTCCGACCGATCGTGGTTATACCGGTAG
CTGTCGTTATTTTCTGGGCACCTGTTGTACACCGGCAGATTAATAAGAGCTCCGTCGACAAGCTTGCGGC
CGCACTCGAGCACCACCACCACCACCACTGAGATCCGGCTGCTAACAAAGCCCGAAAGGAAGCTGAGTTG
GCTGCTGCCACCGCTGAGCAATAACTAGCATAACCCCTTGGGGCCTCTAAACGGGTCTTGAGGGGTTTTT
TGCTGAAAGGAGGAACTATATCCGGAT
