>Addgene plasmid #72668 | pLicC-MBP-APETx2 | addgene partial sequence | sequence record 134901 | LacI-R 5'-GGCATACTCTGCGACATCGT-3'
CATTCACCACCCTGAATTGACTCTCTTCCGGGCGCTATCATGCCATACCGCGAAAGGTTTTGCGCCATTC
GATGGTGTCCGGGATCTCGACGCTCTCCCTTATGCGACTCCTGCATTAGGAAGCAGCCCAGTAGTAGGTT
GAGGCCGTTGAGCACCGCCGCCGCAAGGAATGGTGCATGCAAGGAGATGGCGCCCAACAGTCCCCCGGCC
ACGGGGCCTGCCACCATACCCACGCCGAAACAAGCGCTCATGAGCCCGAAGTGGCGAGCCCGATCTTCCC
CATCGGTGATGTCGGCGATATAGGCGCCAGCAACCGCACCTGTGGCGCCGGTGATGCCGGCCACGATGCG
TCCGGCGTAGAGGATCGAGATCGATCTCGATCCCGCGAAATTAATACGACTCACTATAGGGGAATTGTGA
GCGGATAACAATTCCCCTCTAGAAATAATTTTGTTTAACTTTAAGAAGGAGATATACATATGAAAATAAA
AACAGGTGCACGCATCCTCGCATTATCCGCATTAACGACGATGATGTTTTCCGCCTCGGCTCTCGCCAAA
ATCCATCACCATCACCATCACGAAGAAGGTAAACTGGTAATCTGGATTAACGGCGATAAAGGCTATAACG
GTCTCGCTGAAGTCGGTAAGAAATTCGAGAAAGATACCGGAATTAAAGTCACCGTTGAGCATCCGGATAA
ACTGGAAGAGAAATTCCCACAGGTTGCGGCAACTGGCGATGGCCCTGACATTATCTTCTGGGCACACGAC
CGCTTTGGTGGCTACGCTCAATCTGGCCTGTTGGCTGAAATCACCCCGGACAAAGCGTTCCAGGACAAGC
TGTATCCGTTTACCTGGGATGCCGTACGTTACAACGGCAAGCTGATTGCTTACCCGATCGCTGTTGAAGC
GTTATCGCTGATTTATAACAAAGATCTGCTGCCGAACCCGCCAAAAACCTGGGAAGAGATCCCGGCGCTG
GATAAAGAACTGAAAGCGAAAGGTAAGAGCGC
