>Addgene plasmid #72668 | pLicC-MBP-APETx2 | addgene partial sequence | sequence record 134904 | T7term 5'-GCTAGTTATTGCTCAGCGG-3'
TTTCGGGCTTTGTTAGCAGCCGGATCTCAGTGGTGGTGGTGGTGGTGCTCGAGTGCGGCCGCAAGCTTGT
CGACGGAGCTCTTATTAATCTGCCGGTGTACAACAGGTGCCCAGAAAATAACGACAGCTACCGGTATAAC
CACGATCGGTCGGACAGCTCGGACGATAAAACCAATAAATGCCTTTGCTATTACCACAGCTACATGCGGT
GCCCTGAAAATACAGATTTTCGGTACCTGGGATATCGTAATCAGTCTGCGCGTCTTTCAGGGCTTCATCG
ACAGTCTGACGACCGCTGGCGGCGTTGATCACCGCAGTACGCACGGCATACCAGAAAGCGGACATCTGCG
GGATGTTCGGCATGATTTCACCTTTCTGGGCGTTTTCCATGGTGGCGGCAATACGTGGATCTTTCGCCAA
CTCTTCCTCGTAAGACTTCAGCGCTACGGCACCCAGCGGTTTGTCTTTATTAACCGCTTCCAGACCTTCA
TCAGTCAGCAGATAGTTTTCGAGGAACTCTTTTGCCAGCTCTTTGTTCGGACTGGCGGCGTTAATACCTG
CGCTCAGCACGCCAACGAACGGTTTGGATGGTTGACCCTTGAAGGTCGGCAGTACCGTTACACCATAATT
CACTTTGCTGGTGTCGATGTTGGACCATGCCCACGGGCCGTTGATGGTCATCGCTGTTTCGCCTTTATTA
AAGGCAGCTTCTGCGATGGAGTAATCGGTGTCTGCATTCATGTGTTTGTTTTTAATCAGGTCAACCAGGA
AGGTCAGACCCGCTTTCGCGCCAGCGTTATCCACGCCCACGTCTTTAATGTCGTACTTGCCGTTTTCATA
CTTGAACGCATAACCCCCGTCAGCAGCAATCAGCGGCCAGGTGAAGTACGGTTCTTGCAGGTTGAACATC
AGCGCGCTCTTACCTTTCGCTTTCAGTTCTTTATCCAGCGCCGGGATCTCTTCCCAGGTTT
